Addgene plasmid #135868: D55_Ld_140570
Purpose: Expression of Leishmania donovani ectodomain in mammalian cells
Depositing lab: Gavin Wright. Depositing organization: Wellcome Sanger Institute. Publication: Systematic identification of genes encoding cell surface and secreted proteins that are essential for in vitro growth and infection in Leishmania donovani. Roberts AJ, Ong HB, Clare S, Brandt C, Harcourt K, Franssen SU, Cotton JA, Muller-Sienerth N, Wright GJ. PLoS Pathog. 2022 Feb 24;18(2):e1010364. doi: 10.1371/journal.ppat.1010364. eCollection 2022 Feb. PubMed 35202447.
Backbone
  Vector backbone: pTT3
  Backbone manufacturer: Yves Durocher, NRC
  Backbone size w/o insert (bp): 6132
  Vector type: Mammalian Expression
Growth in bacteria
  Bacterial resistance: Ampicillin, 100 μg/mL
  Growth temperature: 37°C
  Growth strain: DH5alpha
  Copy number: High Copy
Gene/Insert
  Gene/Insert name: hypothetical protein, unknown function (alt name: LDPBK_140570)
  Species: Leishmania donovani
  Insert size (bp): 747
  Tag / fusion protein: biotinylation sequence and His tag (C terminal on insert)
  Cloning method: Unknown
Terms and licenses: Academic/Nonprofit Terms; Industry Terms: Not Available to Industry
How to cite: D55_Ld_140570 was a gift from Gavin Wright (Addgene plasmid # 135868 ; http://n2t.net/addgene:135868 ; RRID:Addgene_135868)
