[The description below was written by a language model from this plasmid's Addgene catalogue record and pLannotate feature annotations shown in this document.]
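Description:
D55_Ld_140570 is a mammalian expression plasmid built on the pTT3 backbone for producing the extracellular region (ectodomain) of a Leishmania donovani protein as a soluble recombinant protein. The 747 bp insert encodes a hypothetical protein of unknown function, also recorded as LDPBK_140570, and carries a C-terminal biotinylation sequence and His tag. The 6,879 nt full sequence agrees with the stated backbone and insert sizes. In E. coli the plasmid is maintained at high copy through a ColE1/pUC-type origin and selected with ampicillin via the β-lactamase gene. Short lac-region, tet promoter and bla fragments elsewhere in the table look like backbone remnants.

Expression is driven by the human CMV immediate early enhancer and promoter. Downstream lie adenovirus-derived leader and splice elements, including a splice acceptor fragment and a chimeric adenovirus/immunoglobulin intron fragment; the reverse-strand hit to adenovirus preterminal protein probably reflects this leader region rather than a functional coding sequence. A mouse immunoglobulin heavy chain signal sequence fragment lies just before the insert position, consistent with directing the ectodomain into the secretory pathway. A rabbit β-globin polyadenylation signal terminates the transcript. The insert and its tags are not annotated by the automated tool, and the very short AmCyan1 hit within this region is most likely a chance match.

The Epstein-Barr virus oriP fragment permits episomal maintenance in cells that supply EBNA1, a feature commonly used to boost transient expression yields. The tags would allow purification through the His tag and capture of biotinylated protein on streptavidin. According to the record, the plasmid belongs to a systematic study of L. donovani cell surface and secreted proteins.
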