Features (pLannotate 1.2.2; 18 found; start..end, strand, type, name):
      1..380     +  enhancer       CMV enhancer: human cytomegalovirus immediate early enhancer
    382..581     +  promoter       CMV promoter: human cytomegalovirus (CMV) immediate early promoter
    649..687     +  misc_feature   Ad SA (fragment): adenovirus major late transcript splice acceptor (Friedrich and Soriano, 1991)
    720..929     -  CDS            PTP (fragment): TERM_ADE02 - Experimental evidence at protein level: Swiss-Prot protein existence level 1. Protein covalently bound to the viral DNA that acts as a primer for viral genomic replication by DNA strand displacement. Assembles on the viral origin of replication in an initiation complex with viral polymerase, DBP, host NFIA and host POU2F1/OCT1. During initiation, the polymerase covalently couples the first dCTP with Ser- 580 of pTP. The terminal protein stimulates the template activity over 20 fold compared to protein-free templates. Neo-synthesized viral genomes are linked to two preterminal prot
    960..1049    +  intron         chimeric intron (fragment): chimera between introns from adenovirus and immunoglobulin heavy chain genes
   1068..1114    +  CDS            IgH signal sequence (fragment): signal sequence from the mouse immunoglobulin heavy chain variable region
   1565..1586    +  CDS            AmCyan1 (fragment): Anemonia majano cyan fluorescent protein mammalian codon-optimized
   2106..2161    +  polyA_signal   β-globin poly(A) signal: rabbit β-globin polyadenylation signal (Gil and Proudfoot, 1987)
   2675..4356    -  rep_origin     oriP (fragment): Epstein-Barr virus oriP replication origin (Yates et al., 2000)
   4483..4587    +  promoter       AmpR promoter: bla
   4588..5448    +  CDS            AmpR: β-lactamase; bla; confers resistance to ampicillin, carbenicillin, and related antibiotics
   5619..6207    +  rep_origin     ori: high-copy-number ColE1/pMB1/pBR322/pUC origin of replication
   6390..6482    +  CDS            lacI (fragment): lac repressor; lacI; The lac repressor binds to the lac operator to inhibit transcription in E. coli. This inhibition can be relieved by adding lactose or isopropyl-β-D-thiogalactopyranoside (IPTG).
   6495..6516    +  protein_bind   CAP binding site: CAP binding activates transcription in the presence of cAMP. E. coli catabolite activator protein
   6531..6561    +  promoter       lac promoter: promoter for the E. coli lac operon
   6569..6585    +  protein_bind   lac operator: The lac repressor binds to the lac operator to inhibit transcription in E. coli. This inhibition can be relieved by adding lactose or isopropyl-β-D-thiogalactopyranoside (IPTG). lac repressor encoded by lacI
   6655..6671    +  promoter       tet promoter (fragment): E. coli promoter for tetracycline efflux protein gene
   6681..6706    -  CDS            bla(M) (fragment): β-lactamase lacking the signal sequence; bla(M); allows cytosolic expression of β-lactamase
>Addgene plasmid #135868 | D55_Ld_140570 | addgene full sequence | sequence record 274663 | Addgene NGS Result
GACATTGATTATTGACTAGTTATTAATAGTAATCAATTACGGGGTCATTAGTTCATAGCCCATATATGGA
GTTCCGCGTTACATAACTTACGGTAAATGGCCCGCCTGGCTGACCGCCCAACGACCCCCGCCCATTGACG
TCAATAATGACGTATGTTCCCATAGTAACGCCAATAGGGACTTTCCATTGACGTCAATGGGTGGAGTATT
TACGGTAAACTGCCCACTTGGCAGTACATCAAGTGTATCATATGCCAAGTCCGCCCCCTATTGACGTCAA
TGACGGTAAATGGCCCGCCTGGCATTATGCCCAGTACATGACCTTACGGGACTTTCCTACTTGGCAGTAC
ATCTACGTATTAGTCATCGCTATTACCATGGTGATGCGGTTTTGGCAGTACACCAATGGGCGTGGATAGC
GGTTTGACTCACGGGGATTTCCAAGTCTCCACCCCATTGACGTCAATGGGAGTTTGTTTTGGCACCAAAA
TCAACGGGACTTTCCAAAATGTCGTAATAACCCCGCCCCGTTGACGCAAATGGGCGGTAGGCGTGTACGG
TGGGAGGTCTATATAAGCAGAGCTCGTTTAGTGAACCGTCAGATCCTCACTCTCTTCCGCATCGCTGTCT
GCGAGGGCCAGCTGTTGGGCTCGCGGTTGAGGACAAACTCTTCGCGGTCTTTCCAGTACTCTTGGATCGG
AAACCCGTCGGCCTCCGAACGGTACTCCGCCACCGAGGGACCTGAGCGAGTCCGCATCGACCGGATCGGA
AAACCTCTCGAGAAAGGCGTCTAACCAGTCACAGTCGCAAGGTAGGCTGAGCACCGTGGCGGGCGGCAGC
GGGTGGCGGTCGGGGTTGTTTCTGGCGGAGGTGCTGCTGATGATGTAATTAAAGTAGGCGGTCTTGAGAC
GGCGGATGGTCGAGGTGAGGTGTGGCAGGCTTGAGATCCAGCTGTTGGGGTGAGTACTCCCTCTCAAAAG
CGGGCATTACTTCTGCGCTAAGATTGTCAGTTTCCAAAAACGAGGAGGATTTGATATTCACCTGGCCCGA
TCTGGCCATACACTTGAGTGACAATGACATCCACTTTGCCTTTCTCTCCACAGGTGTCCACTCCCAGGTC
CAAGTTTGCCACCATGGAGTTTCAGACCCAGGTACTCATGTCCCTGCTGCTCTGCATGTCTGGTGCGGCC
GCCGCTGTGGTGGTGGATGCCTCTCCTGCCTACCTGCTGGCCCAGCGGAGAGGCCAGAGATTCGCCTACG
AGGCCAAGAGCGACCCCGTGATCGACATCGACCGGCTGCTGCCCAACGCCAGCTGCAGCTTCCTGTACGC
CTTCACCGAGGACATGAACATCTTCATCAAGAACCTGATCAGCAGCAGCGTGATGGCCAACTTCGGCACA
GGCGCCGAGGAACACGGCTTCGACCACTGCAACCTGCTGAGCCTGCCCCAGAACGACTGGAACACCACCT
ACACCCTGAGCGGCTGCTTCAAGACCCTGCTGCACGCCGGAATCGCCGGCGACTGCGTGGCCGACAATCC
CCTGTGCTGCGTGCAGTACTGGCGCTACCCCACCAGCCTGCCCGACAGACTGCCCAGCGACCAGATCGAC
CCCCGGCTGGTGTTCTGGGACGGCACCAAGGCCGTGAACGGCTTCTACACCAACTTCAGCGACAAGTACC
GGGCCCAGTACTGGAACTGCAGCAGCTTCAGACCCTGGCCCGAGTGCTCCTGCACCTACGGCGCCAATAG
CACCCTGGCCGTGGACGCCAATGGCGAGTGGCGGTACACCCGGCGGTACATGCCCTTTCTGACCTACGTG
GAACACCGGGTGGACAGCCCCACAGGCAAAGCCGCCGCTCAGCTGACCCTGCTGGACACCACAAGCACCC
CTGCCTGGGCCGCTGTGCACCAGCTCGGCGATATCCCTCTGCTGGTGCCTGGCGCGCCCGGCAGCCTGCA
CCACATCCTGGACGCCCAGAAGATGCTGTGGAACCACAGGGACAGGAACCTGCCTCCTCTGGCCCCTCTG
GGCCCCCACCACCATCACCACCATTGAGTCTAGACACGTGATTAATTAAGGATCCCCCGACCTCGACCTC
TGGCTAATAAAGGAAATTTATTTTCATTGCAATAGTGTGTTGGAATTTTTTGTGTCTCTCACTCGGAAGG
ACATATGGGAGGGCAAATCATTTGGTCGAGATCCCTCGGAGATCTCTAGCTAGAGGATCGATCCCCGCCC
CGGACGAACTAAACCTGACTACGACATCTCTGCCCCTTCTTCGCGGGGCAGTGCATGTAATCCCTTCAGT
TGGTTGGTACAACTTGCCAACTGGGCCCTGTTCCACATGTGACACGGGGGGGGACCAAACACAAAGGGGT
TCTCTGACTGTAGTTGACATCCTTATAAATGGATGTGCACATTTGCCAACACTGAGTGGCTTTCATCCTG
GAGCAGACTTTGCAGTCTGTGGACTGCAACACAACATTGCCTTTATGTGTAACTCTTGGCTGAAGCTCTT
ACACCAATGCTGGGGGACATGTACCTCCCAGGGGCCCAGGAAGACTACGGGAGGCTACACCAACGTCAAT
CAGAGGGGCCTGTGTAGCTACCGATAAGCGGACCCTCAAGAGGGCATTAGCAATAGTGTTTATAAGGCCC
CCTTGTTAACCCTAAACGGGTAGCATATGCTTCCCGGGTAGTAGTATATACTATCCAGACTAACCCTAAT
TCAATAGCATATGTTACCCAACGGGAAGCATATGCTATCGAATTAGGGTTAGTAAAAGGGTCCTAAGGAA
CAGCGATATCTCCCACCCCATGAGCTGTCACGGTTTTATTTACATGGGGTCAGGATTCCACGAGGGTAGT
GAACCATTTTAGTCACAAGGGCAGTGGCTGAAGATCAAGGAGCGGGCAGTGAACTCTCCTGAATCTTCGC
CTGCTTCTTCATTCTCCTTCGTTTAGCTAATAGAATAACTGCTGAGTTGTGAACAGTAAGGTGTATGTGA
GGTGCTCGAAAACAAGGTTTCAGGTGACGCCCCCAGAATAAAATTTGGACGGGGGGTTCAGTGGTGGCAT
TGTGCTATGACACCAATATAACCCTCACAAACCCCTTGGGCAATAAATACTAGTGTAGGAATGAAACATT
CTGAATATCTTTAACAATAGAAATCCATGGGGTGGGGACAAGCCGTAAAGACTGGATGTCCATCTCACAC
GAATTTATGGCTATGGGCAACACATAATCCTAGTGCAATATGATACTGGGGTTATTAAGATGTGTCCCAG
GCAGGGACCAAGACAGGTGAACCATGTTGTTACACTCTATTTGTAACAAGGGGAAAGAGAGTGGACGCCG
ACAGCAGCGGACTCCACTGGTTGTCTCTAACACCCCCGAAAATTAAACGGGGCTCCACGCCAATGGGGCC
CATAAACAAAGACAAGTGGCCACTCTTTTTTTTGAAATTGTGGAGTGGGGGCACGCGTCAGCCCCCACAC
GCCGCCCTGCGGTTTTGGACTGTAAAATAAGGGTGTAATAACTTGGCTGATTGTAACCCCGCTAACCACT
GCGGTCAAACCACTTGCCCACAAAACCACTAATGGCACCCCGGGGAATACCTGCATAAGTAGGTGGGCGG
GCCAAGATAGGGGCGCGATTGCTGCGATCTGGAGGACAAATTACACACACTTGCGCCTGAGCGCCAAGCA
CAGGGTTGTTGGTCCTCATATTCACGAGGTCGCTGAGAGCACGGTGGGCTAATGTTGCCATGGGTAGCAT
ATACTACCCAAATATCTGGATAGCATATGCTATCCTAATCTATATCTGGGTAGCATAGGCTATCCTAATC
TATATCTGGGTAGCATATGCTATCCTAATCTATATCTGGGTAGTATATGCTATCCTAATTTATATCTGGG
TAGCATAGGCTATCCTAATCTATATCTGGGTAGCATATGCTATCCTAATCTATATCTGGGTAGTATATGC
TATCCTAATCTGTATCCGGGTAGCATATGCTATCCTAATAGAGATTAGGGTAGTATATGCTATCCTAATT
TATATCTGGGTAGCATATACTACCCAAATATCTGGATAGCATATGCTATCCTAATCTATATCTGGGTAGC
ATATGCTATCCTAATCTATATCTGGGTAGCATAGGCTATCCTAATCTATATCTGGGTAGCATATGCTATC
CTAATCTATATCTGGGTAGTATATGCTATCCTAATTTATATCTGGGTAGCATAGGCTATCCTAATCTATA
TCTGGGTAGCATATGCTATCCTAATCTATATCTGGGTAGTATATGCTATCCTAATCTGTATCCGGGTAGC
ATATGCTATCCTCATGATAAGCTGTCAAACATGAGAATTTTCTTGAAGACGAAAGGGCCTCGTGATACGC
CTATTTTTATAGGTTAATGTCATGATAATAATGGTTTCTTAGACGTCAGGTGGCACTTTTCGGGGAAATG
TGCGCGGAACCCCTATTTGTTTATTTTTCTAAATACATTCAAATATGTATCCGCTCATGAGACAATAACC
CTGATAAATGCTTCAATAATATTGAAAAAGGAAGAGTATGAGTATTCAACATTTCCGTGTCGCCCTTATT
CCCTTTTTTGCGGCATTTTGCCTTCCTGTTTTTGCTCACCCAGAAACGCTGGTGAAAGTAAAAGATGCTG
AAGATCAGTTGGGTGCACGAGTGGGTTACATCGAACTGGATCTCAACAGCGGTAAGATCCTTGAGAGTTT
TCGCCCCGAAGAACGTTTTCCAATGATGAGCACTTTTAAAGTTCTGCTATGTGGCGCGGTATTATCCCGT
GTTGACGCCGGGCAAGAGCAACTCGGTCGCCGCATACACTATTCTCAGAATGACTTGGTTGAGTACTCAC
CAGTCACAGAAAAGCATCTTACGGATGGCATGACAGTAAGAGAATTATGCAGTGCTGCCATAACCATGAG
TGATAACACTGCGGCCAACTTACTTCTGACAACGATCGGAGGACCGAAGGAGCTAACCGCTTTTTTGCAC
AACATGGGGGATCATGTAACTCGCCTTGATCGTTGGGAACCGGAGCTGAATGAAGCCATACCAAACGACG
AGCGTGACACCACGATGCCTGCAGCAATGGCAACAACGTTGCGCAAACTATTAACTGGCGAACTACTTAC
TCTAGCTTCCCGGCAACAATTAATAGACTGGATGGAGGCGGATAAAGTTGCAGGACCACTTCTGCGCTCG
GCCCTTCCGGCTGGCTGGTTTATTGCTGATAAATCTGGAGCCGGTGAGCGTGGGTCTCGCGGTATCATTG
CAGCACTGGGGCCAGATGGTAAGCCCTCCCGTATCGTAGTTATCTACACGACGGGGAGTCAGGCAACTAT
GGATGAACGAAATAGACAGATCGCTGAGATAGGTGCCTCACTGATTAAGCATTGGTAACTGTCAGACCAA
GTTTACTCATATATACTTTAGATTGATTTAAAACTTCATTTTTAATTTAAAAGGATCTAGGTGAAGATCC
TTTTTGATAATCTCATGACCAAAATCCCTTAACGTGAGTTTTCGTTCCACTGAGCGTCAGACCCCGTAGA
AAAGATCAAAGGATCTTCTTGAGATCCTTTTTTTCTGCGCGTAATCTGCTGCTTGCAAACAAAAAAACCA
CCGCTACCAGCGGTGGTTTGTTTGCCGGATCAAGAGCTACCAACTCTTTTTCCGAAGGTAACTGGCTTCA
GCAGAGCGCAGATACCAAATACTGTTCTTCTAGTGTAGCCGTAGTTAGGCCACCACTTCAAGAACTCTGT
AGCACCGCCTACATACCTCGCTCTGCTAATCCTGTTACCAGTGGCTGCTGCCAGTGGCGATAAGTCGTGT
CTTACCGGGTTGGACTCAAGACGATAGTTACCGGATAAGGCGCAGCGGTCGGGCTGAACGGGGGGTTCGT
GCACACAGCCCAGCTTGGAGCGAACGACCTACACCGAACTGAGATACCTACAGCGTGAGCTATGAGAAAG
CGCCACGCTTCCCGAAGGGAGAAAGGCGGACAGGTATCCGGTAAGCGGCAGGGTCGGAACAGGAGAGCGC
ACGAGGGAGCTTCCAGGGGGAAACGCCTGGTATCTTTATAGTCCTGTCGGGTTTCGCCACCTCTGACTTG
AGCGTCGATTTTTGTGATGCTCGTCAGGGGGGCGGAGCCTATGGAAAAACGCCAGCAACGCGGCCTTTTT
ACGGTTCCTGGCCTTTTGCTGGCCTTTTGCTCACATGTTCTTTCCTGCGTTATCCCCTGATTCTGTGGAT
AACCGTATTACCGCCTTTGAGTGAGCTGATACCGCTCGCCGCAGCCGAACGACCGAGCGCAGCGAGTCAG
TGAGCGAGGAAGCGGAAGAGCGCCCAATACGCAAACCGCCTCTCCCCGCGCGTTGGCCGATTCATTAATG
CAGCTGGCACGACAGGTTTCCCGACTGGAAAGCGGGCAGTGAGCGCAACGCAATTAATGTGAGTTAGCTC
ACTCATTAGGCACCCCAGGCTTTACACTTTATGCTTCCGGCTCGTATGTTGTGTGGAATTGTGAGCGGAT
AACAATTTCACACAGGAAACAGCTATGACCATGATTACGCCAAGCTCTAGCTAGAGGTCGACCAATTCTC
ATGTTTGACAGCTTATCATCGCAGATCCGGGCAACGTTGTTGCCATTGCTGCAGGCGCAGAACTGGTAGG
TATGGAAGATCTATACATTGAATCAATATTGGCAATTAGCCATATTAGTCATTGGTTATATAGCATAAAT
CAATATTGGCTATTGGCCATTGCATACGTTGTATCTATATCATAATATGTACATTTATATTGGCTCATGT
CCAATATGACCGCCATGTT
